>Addgene plasmid #192617 | pAAV-hSyn-FLEX-RiboL1-jGCaMP8m | addgene full sequence | sequence record 383852 | Addgene NGS Result
CCTGCAGGCAGCTGCGCGCTCGCTCGCTCACTGAGGCCGCCCGGGCGTCGGGCGACCTTTGGTCGCCCGG
CCTCAGTGAGCGAGCGAGCGCGCAGAGAGGGAGTGGCCAACTCCATCACTAGGGGTTCCTGCGGCCGCAC
GCGTGTGTCTAGACTGCAGAGGGCCCTGCGTATGAGTGCAAGTGGGTTTTAGGACCAGGATGAGGCGGGG
TGGGGGTGCCTACCTGACGACCGACCCCGACCCACTGGACAAGCACCCAACCCCCATTCCCCAAATTGCG
CATCCCCTATCAGAGAGGGGGAGGGGAAACAGGATGCGGCGAGGCGCGTGCGCACTGCCAGCTTCAGCAC
CGCGGACAGTGCCTTCGCCCCCGCCTGGCGGCGCGCGCCACCGCCGCCTCAGCACTGAAGGCGCGCTGAC
GTCACTCGCCGGTCCCCCGCAAACTCCCCTTCCCGGCCACCTTGGTCGCGTCCGCGCCGCCGCCGGCCCA
GCCGGACCGCACCACGCGAGGCGCGAGATAGGGGGGCACGGGCGCGACCATCTGCGCTGCGGCGCCGGCG
ACTCAGCGCTGCCTCAGTCTGCGGTGGGCAGCGGAGGAGTCGTGTCGTGCCTGAGAGCGCAGTCGAGAAG
GTACCGGATCCTCTAGAGTCGACTCCGGAATAACTTCGTATAGGATACTTTATACGAAGTTATGCAGAAT
GGTAGCTGGATTGTAGCTGCTATTAGCAATATGAAACCTCTTAATAACTTCGTATAGCATACATTATACG
AAGTTATGGCGCGCCCTA
[648 nt withheld, positions 789-1436]
TGTTCCACCACTACCGCCGCTTCCCCCTGTCCCACCGCTACCACCGCTACCCCCAGTCCCTCCAGACCCA
CCGCTGCCCCCCTTCGCTGTCATCATTTGTACAAACTCTTCGTAGTTTACCTGACCATCCCCATCGATGT
CTGCTTCCCTGATCATTTCATCAACCTCTTCATCTGTTAACTTCTCTCCAAGGTTTGTCATCACGTGGCG
AAGCTCTGCTGCACTGATGTAGCCATTGCCATCCTTATCAAACACACCGAACGCTTCTCTAATTTCTTCT
TCCGTGTCCCTGTATTTCATTTTTCTTGCCATCATTGTCAGGAACTCAGGGAAGTCGATTGTGCCGTCAC
CGTCGGCATCTACTTCATTGATCATGTCCTGCAGCTCTGCTTCTGTGGGGTTCTGCCCCAGAGACCGCAT
CACCGTCCCCAGCTCCTTGGTTGTTATTGTCCCATCCCCGTCCTTGTCAAATAGGGAGAAAGCCTCTTTG
TATTCTGCGATCTGCTCTTCAGTCAGTTGGTCCGGCAGGTTGTACTCCAGCTTGTGCCCCAGGATGTTGC
CGTCCTCCTTGAAGTCGATGCCCTTCAGCTCGATGCGGTTCACCAGGGTGTCGCCCTCGAACTTCACCTC
GGCGCGGGTCTTGTAGTTGCCGTCGTCCTTGAAGAAGATGGTGCGCTCCTGGATGTAGCCTTCGGGCATG
GCGGACTTGAAGAAGTCGTGCTGCTTCATGTGGTCGGGGTAGCGGCTGAAGCACTGCACGCCGTAGGTCA
GGGTGGTCACGAGGGTGGGCCAGGGCACGGGCAGCTTGCCGGTGGTGCAGATGAACTTCAGGGTCAGCTT
GCCGTAGGTGGCATCGCCCTCACCCTCGCCGGACACGCTGAACTTGTGGCCGTTTACGTCGCCGTCCAGC
TCGACCAGGATGGGCACCACCCCGGTGAACAGCTCCTCGCCCTTGCTCACCATGCTCCCTCCGGTACCGC
CCTTGTACAGCTCGTCCATGCCGAGAGTGATCCCGGCGGCGGTCACGAACTCCAGCAGGACCATGTGATC
GCGCTTCTCGTTGGGGTCTTTCGAAAGTTTGGACTCCACGCTCAGGTAGTGGTTGTCGGGCAGCAGCACG
GGGCCGTCGCCGATGGGGGTGTTCTGCTGGTAGTGGTAGGCGAGCTGCACGCCGCCGTCCTCGATGTTGT
GGCGGATGTGGAAGTTCGCCTTGATGCCGTTCTTCTGCTTGTCGGCCTTGATATAGACGTTGATCTTCAG
GCCCATCAGGCGGCCGATGATCTTCACGGCGGTGGCCACCTCCTTGAAGGTCTTCTTGCGACGCGTGTGA
TGATGGTGATGATGCATGGTGGCGGGCTAGCATAACTTCGTATAAAGTATCCTATACGAAGTTATTTGCC
TTAACCCAGAAATTATCACTGTTATTCTTTAGAATGGTGCAAAGAATAACTTCGTATAATGTATGCTATA
CGAAGTTATGAATTCGATATCAAGCTTATCGATAATCAACCTCTGGATTACAAAATTTGTGAAAGATTGA
CTGGTATTCTTAACTATGTTGCTCCTTTTACGCTATGTGGATACGCTGCTTTAATGCCTTTGTATCATGC
TATTGCTTCCCGTATGGCTTTCATTTTCTCCTCCTTGTATAAATCCTGGTTGCTGTCTCTTTATGAGGAG
TTGTGGCCCGTTGTCAGGCAACGTGGCGTGGTGTGCACTGTGTTTGCTGACGCAACCCCCACTGGTTGGG
GCATTGCCACCACCTGTCAGCTCCTTTCCGGGACTTTCGCTTTCCCCCTCCCTATTGCCACGGCGGAACT
CATCGCCGCCTGCCTTGCCCGCTGCTGGACAGGGGCTCGGCTGTTGGGCACTGACAATTCCGTGGTGTTG
TCGGGGAAATCATCGTCCTTTCCTTGGCTGCTCGCCTATGTTGCCACCTGGATTCTGCGCGGGACGTCCT
TCTGCTACGTCCCTTCGGCCCTCAATCCAGCGGACCTTCCTTCCCGCGGCCTGCTGCCGGCTCTGCGGCC
TCTTCCGCGTCTTCGCCTTCGCCCTCAGACGAGTCGGATCTCCCTTTGGGCCGCCTCCCCGCATCGATAC
CGAGCGCTGCTCGAGAGATCTACGGGTGGCATCCCTGTGACCCCTCCCCAGTGCCTCTCCTGGCCCTGGA
AGTTGCCACTCCAGTGCCCACCAGCCTTGTCCTAATAAAATTAAGTTGCATCATTTTGTCTGACTAGGTG
TCCTTCTATAATATTATGGGGTGGAGGGGGGTGGTATGGAGCAAGGGGCAAGTTGGGAAGACAACCTGTA
GGGCCTGCGGGGTCTATTGGGAACCAAGCTGGAGTGCAGTGGCACAATCTTGGCTCACTGCAATCTCCGC
CTCCTGGGTTCAAGCGATTCTCCTGCCTCAGCCTCCCGAGTTGTTGGGATTCCAGGCATGCATGACCAGG
CTCAGCTAATTTTTGTTTTTTTGGTAGAGACGGGGTTTCACCATATTGGCCAGGCTGGTCTCCAACTCCT
AATCTCAGGTGATCTACCCACCTTGGCCTCCCAAATTGCTGGGATTACAGGCGTGAACCACTGCTCCCTT
CCCTGTCCTTCTGATTTTGTAGGTAACCACGTGCGGACCGAGCGGCCGCAGGAACCCCTAGTGATGGAGT
TGGCCACTCCCTCTCTGCGCGCTCGCTCGCTCACTGAGGCCGGGCGACCAAAGGTCGCCCGACGCCCGGG
CTTTGCCCGGGCGGCCTCAGTGAGCGAGCGAGCGCGCAGCTGCCTGCAGGGGCGCCTGATGCGGTATTTT
CTCCTTACGCATCTGTGCGGTATTTCACACCGCATA
[95 nt withheld, positions 4273-4367]
T
[46 nt withheld, positions 4369-4414]
C
[141 nt withheld, positions 4416-4556]
CCTTTGACGTTGGAGTCCACGTTCTTT
[37 nt withheld, positions 4584-4620]
ACTCTATCTCGGGCTATTCTTTTGATTTATAAGGGATTTTGCCGATTTCGGTCTATTGGTTAAAAAATGA
GCTGATTTAACAAAAATTTAACGCGAATTTTAACAAAATATTAACGTTTACAATTTTATGGTGCACTCTC
AGTACAATCTGCTCTGATGCCGCATAGTTAAGCCAGCCCCGACACCCGCCAACACCCGCTGACGCGCCCT
GACGGGCTTGTCTGCTCCCGGCATCCGCTTACAGACAAGCTGTGACCGTCTCCGGGAGCTGCATGTGTCA
GAGGTTTTCACCGTCATCACCGAAACGCGCGAGACGAAAGGGCCTCGTGATACGCCTATTTTTATAGGTT
AATGTCATGATAATAATGGTTTCTTAGACGTCAGGTGGCACTTTTCGGGGAAATGTGCGCGGAACCCCTA
TTTGTTTATTTTTCTAAATACATTCAAATATGTATCCGCTCATGAGACAATAACCCTGATAAATGCTTCA
ATAATATTGAAAAAGGAAGAGTATGAGTATTCAACATTTCCGTGTCGCCCTTATTCCCTTTTTTGCGGCA
TTTTGCCTTCCTGTTTTTGCTCACCCAGAAACGCTGGTGAAAGTAAAAGATGCTGAAGATCAGTTGGGTG
CACGAGTGGGTTACATCGAACTGGATCTCAACAGCGGTAAGATCCTTGAGAGTTTTCGCCCCGAAGAACG
TTTTCCAATGATGAGCACTTTTAAAGTTCTGCTATGTGGCGCGGTATTATCCCGTATTGACGCCGGGCAA
GAGCAACTCGGTCGCCGCATACACTATTCTCAGAATGACTTGGTTGAGTACTCACCAGTCACAGAAAAGC
ATCTTACGGATGGCATGACAGTAAGAGAATTATGCAGTGCTGCCATAACCATGAGTGATAACACTGCGGC
CAACTTACTTCTGACAACGATCGGAGGACCGAAGGAGCTAACCGCTTTTTTGCACAACATGGGGGATCAT
GTAACTCGCCTTGATCGTTGGGAACCGGAGCTGAATGAAGCCATACCAAACGACGAGCGTGACACCACGA
TGCCTGTAGCAATGGCAACAACGTTGCGCAAACTATTAACTGGCGAACTACTTACTCTAGCTTCCCGGCA
ACAATTAATAGACTGGATGGAGGCGGATAAAGTTGCAGGACCACTTCTGCGCTCGGCCCTTCCGGCTGGC
TGGTTTATTGCTGATAAATCTGGAGCCGGTGAGCGTGGGTCTCGCGGTATCATTGCAGCACTGGGGCCAG
ATGGTAAGCCCTCCCGTATCGTAGTTATCTACACGACGGGGAGTCAGGCAACTATGGATGAACGAAATAG
ACAGATCGCTGAGATAGGTGCCTCACTGATTAAGCATTGGTAACTGTCAGACCAAGTTTACTCATATATA
CTTTAGATTGATTTAAAACTTCATTTTTAATTTAAAAGGATCTAGGTGAAGATCCTTTTTGATAATCTCA
TGACCAAAATCCCTTAACGTGAGTTTTCGTTCCACTGAGCGTCAGACCCCGTAGAAAAGATCAAAGGATC
TTCTTGAGATCCTTTTTTTCTGCGCGTAATCTGCTGCTTGCAAACAAAAAAACCACCGCTACCAGCGGTG
GTTTGTTTGCCGGATCAAGAGCTACCAACTCTTTTTCCGAAGGTAACTGGCTTCAGCAGAGCGCAGATAC
CAAATACTGTTCTTCTAGTGTAGCCGTAGTTAGGCCACCACTTCAAGAACTCTGTAGCACCGCCTACATA
CCTCGCTCTGCTAATCCTGTTACCAGTGGCTGCTGCCAGTGGCGATAAGTCGTGTCTTACCGGGTTGGAC
TCAAGACGATAGTTACCGGATAAGGCGCAGCGGTCGGGCTGAACGGGGGGTTCGTGCACACAGCCCAGCT
TGGAGCGAACGACCTACACCGAACTGAGATACCTACAGCGTGAGCTATGAGAAAGCGCCACGCTTCCCGA
AGGGAGAAAGGCGGACAGGTATCCGGTAAGCGGCAGGGTCGGAACAGGAGAGCGCACGAGGGAGCTTCCA
GGGGGAAACGCCTGGTATCTTTATAGTCCTGTCGGGTTTCGCCACCTCTGACTTGAGCGTCGATTTTTGT
GATGCTCGTCAGGGGGGCGGAGCCTATGGAAAAACGCCAGCAACGCGGCCTTTTTACGGTTCCTGGCCTT
TTGCTGGCCTTTTGCTCACATGT
Features (pLannotate 1.2.2; 23 found; start..end, strand, type, name):
     12..39      +  repeat_region  AAV2 ITR (fragment): inverted terminal repeat of adeno-associated virus serotype 2 inverted
     68..95      +  repeat_region  AAV2 ITR (fragment): inverted terminal repeat of adeno-associated virus serotype 2 inverted
    175..622     +  promoter       hSyn promoter: human synapsin I promoter; confers neuron-specific expression (Kügler et al., 2003)
    636..653     +  misc_feature   MCS (fragment): pUC18/19 multiple cloning site
    660..693     +  protein_bind   lox2272: Cre-mediated recombination occurs in the 8-bp core sequence (GGATACTT). lox2272 sites are compatible with each other, but incompatible with loxP or loxN sites (Lee and Saito, 1988). Cre recombinase
    694..743     -  intron         β-globin intron (fragment): internally truncated intron from human β-globin
    744..777     +  protein_bind   loxP: Cre-mediated recombination occurs in the 8-bp core sequence (GCATACAT). Cre recombinase
    789..1436    -  CDS            RPL10A (sequence withheld): RL10A_HUMAN - Also known as NEDD6. Experimental evidence at protein level: Swiss-Prot protein existence level 1. Component of the large ribosomal subunit. From Homo sapiens (Human).
   1518..2687    -  CDS            GCaMP6s (fragment): improved fluorescent protein-based calcium sensor (Chen et al., 2013)
   2798..2831    -  protein_bind   lox2272: Cre-mediated recombination occurs in the 8-bp core sequence (GGATACTT). lox2272 sites are compatible with each other, but incompatible with loxP or loxN sites (Lee and Saito, 1988). Cre recombinase
   2832..2881    -  intron         β-globin intron (fragment): internally truncated intron from human β-globin
   2882..2915    -  protein_bind   loxP: Cre-mediated recombination occurs in the 8-bp core sequence (GCATACAT). Cre recombinase
   2916..2940    +  misc_feature   MCS (fragment): pBluescript multiple cloning site
   2940..3528    +  misc_feature   WPRE: woodchuck hepatitis virus posttranscriptional regulatory element
   3560..4036    +  polyA_signal   hGH poly(A) signal: human growth hormone polyadenylation signal
   4076..4216    +  repeat_region  AAV2 ITR: inverted terminal repeat of adeno-associated virus serotype 2 inverted
   4221..4272    -  misc_feature   bom (fragment): basis of mobility region from pBR322
   4291..4746    +  rep_origin     f1 ori (sequence partly withheld): f1 bacteriophage origin of replication; arrow indicates direction of (+) strand synthesis
   4747..4796    -  misc_feature   bom (fragment): basis of mobility region from pBR322
   4898..4933    -  CDS            rop (fragment): Rop protein, which maintains plasmids at low copy number; rop
   5028..5132    +  promoter       AmpR promoter: bla
   5133..5993    +  CDS            AmpR: β-lactamase; bla; confers resistance to ampicillin, carbenicillin, and related antibiotics
   6164..6752    +  rep_origin     ori: high-copy-number ColE1/pMB1/pBR322/pUC origin of replication
