[The description below was written by a language model from this plasmid's Addgene catalogue record and pLannotate feature annotations shown in this document.]
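Description:
pAAV-hSyn-FLEX-RiboL1-jGCaMP8m is a 6.8 kb AAV transfer plasmid for producing recombinant adeno-associated virus that expresses a soma-targeted calcium indicator in neurons only where Cre recombinase is present. It is propagated in E. coli through a high-copy ColE1/pUC-type origin with ampicillin selection (AmpR and its bla promoter), and it also carries an f1 phage origin. The expression cassette lies between AAV2 inverted terminal repeats, which direct replication and packaging of the intervening DNA into AAV capsids. The right ITR is annotated in full, whereas only short fragments of the left ITR were detected in the sequence annotation.

Within the ITRs, the human synapsin I (hSyn) promoter confers neuron-specific transcription. Downstream, the coding sequence sits in reverse orientation between paired lox2272 and loxP sites arranged in opposing orientation (a FLEX, or double-inverted, switch). Cre first inverts the cassette through one lox pair and then excises a site through the other. This locks the open reading frame in the sense orientation, so that only Cre-expressing cells make the protein. The payload is jGCaMP8m, which the automated table labels as a GCaMP6s fragment because of sequence homology. It is fused to human ribosomal protein RPL10A (the RiboL1 tag), which tethers the sensor to ribosomes and so concentrates it in the cell body, reducing neuropil signal. The record also lists an N-terminal 6xHis tag. A WPRE enhances transcript stability and expression, and the human growth hormone polyadenylation signal terminates the transcript.

The construct is part of a suite of viral vectors for in vivo calcium imaging in mice, delivered by intracerebral or retro-orbital injection.
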