Addgene plasmid #192617: pAAV-hSyn-FLEX-RiboL1-jGCaMP8m
Purpose: AAV transfer plasmid for neuronal expression of Cre-dependent (FLEX), soma-targeted (RiboL1) jGCaMP8m.
Depositing lab: Marianne Fyhn. Depositing organization: University of Oslo. Publication: An updated suite of viral vectors for in vivo calcium imaging using intracerebral and retro-orbital injections in male mice. Grodem S, Nymoen I, Vatne GH, Rogge FS, Bjornsdottir V, Lensjo KK, Fyhn M. Nat Commun. 2023 Feb 4;14(1):608. doi: 10.1038/s41467-023-36324-3. PubMed 36739289.
Backbone
  Vector backbone: pAAV
  Backbone size w/o insert (bp): 4815
  Total vector size (bp): 6813
  Vector type: Mammalian Expression, AAV, Cre/Lox
Growth in bacteria
  Bacterial resistance: Ampicillin, 100 μg/mL
  Growth temperature: 30°C
  Growth strain: NEB Stable
  Copy number: High Copy
Gene/Insert
  Gene/Insert name: FLEX-RiboL1-jGCaMP8m
  Insert size (bp): 1998
  Tag / fusion protein: 6xHis (N terminal on insert)
Resource information
  A portion of this plasmid was derived from a plasmid made by: jGCaMP8m from plasmid #162375, Ribo tag from plasmid #158777.
Terms and licenses: Academic/Nonprofit Terms; Industry Terms: Not Available to Industry
How to cite: pAAV-hSyn-FLEX-RiboL1-jGCaMP8m was a gift from Marianne Fyhn (Addgene plasmid # 192617 ; http://n2t.net/addgene:192617 ; RRID:Addgene_192617)
